Addgene plasmid #66594: pAc5.1B-EGFP-DmRBM7
Purpose: expresses EGFP-tagged RBM7 in Drosophila cells
Depositing lab: Elisa Izaurralde. Depositing organization: Max Planck Institute for Developmental Biology.
Backbone
  Vector backbone: pAc5.1B-EGFP
  Backbone manufacturer: Invitrogen
  Backbone size w/o insert (bp): 6057
  Total vector size (bp): 6774
  Modifications to backbone: N-terminal EGFP-tag
  Vector type: Drosophila Expression
Growth in bacteria
  Bacterial resistance: Ampicillin, 100 μg/mL
  Growth temperature: 37°C
  Growth strain: DH5alpha
  Copy number: Low Copy
Gene/Insert
  Gene/Insert name: RBM7 (alt name: CG11454)
  Species: D. melanogaster (fly)
  GenBank ID: NM_134653
  Entrez Gene: CG11454 (a.k.a. Dmel_CG11454, Dmel\CG11454, cg11454)
  Promoter: Actin 5C
  Tag / fusion protein: EGFP (N terminal on backbone)
  Cloning method: Restriction Enzyme; 5′ cloning site HindIII (not destroyed); 3′ cloning site XhoI (not destroyed)
  Sequencing primers: 5′ EGFP-forw; 3′ Bgh-rev
Terms and licenses: Academic/Nonprofit Terms; Industry Terms: Not Available to Industry
How to cite: pAc5.1B-EGFP-DmRBM7 was a gift from Elisa Izaurralde (Addgene plasmid # 66594 ; http://n2t.net/addgene:66594 ; RRID:Addgene_66594)
