[The description below was written by a language model from this plasmid's Addgene catalogue record and pLannotate feature annotations shown in this document.]
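Description:
pAc5.1B-EGFP-DmRBM7 is a Drosophila expression plasmid of 6,774 bp, built on a modified Invitrogen pAc5.1B backbone that already carries an N-terminal EGFP tag. It is designed to produce EGFP-tagged RBM7 in cultured Drosophila cells. In bacteria it is maintained through a ColE1/pUC-type origin and selected with ampicillin via the β-lactamase gene and its native promoter. The catalogue lists the plasmid as low copy, although the annotated origin is of a type usually described as high copy. A short tetracycline-resistance fragment and a piece of SV40 large T antigen are also annotated; these appear to be non-functional backbone remnants.

The expression cassette is driven by the Drosophila melanogaster actin 5C promoter, a strong constitutive promoter in fly cell lines. It is followed directly by the EGFP coding sequence, and the D. melanogaster RBM7 open reading frame (CG11454) was inserted downstream between HindIII and XhoI sites, both retained, to give an EGFP-RBM7 fusion. The automated annotation marks only a short stretch of the insert, by homology to zebrafish RBM7, which reflects a conserved region rather than the insert's origin. RBM7 is known in other species as the RNA-binding subunit of the nuclear exosome targeting (NEXT) complex, which directs short-lived non-coding and aberrant RNAs to the exosome for degradation. A backbone V5 epitope tag lies downstream of the insert, but the record does not state whether it is read in frame or preceded by a stop codon. An SV40 polyadenylation signal is annotated after it, on the reverse strand. The fluorescent tag would suit uses such as localisation imaging or GFP-based pulldown, though the record gives no purpose beyond expression of the tagged protein.
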