Features (pLannotate 1.2.2; 10 found; start..end, strand, type, name):
     56..2568    +  promoter       Ac5 promoter: Drosophila melanogaster actin 5C promoter
   2588..3304    +  CDS            EGFP: EGFP is a basic (constitutively fluorescent) green fluorescent protein published in 1996, derived from Aequorea victoria. It is reported to be a rapidly-maturing weak dimer with moderate acid sensitivity.
   3521..3742    +  CDS            rbm7 (fragment): RBM7_DANRE - Experimental evidence at transcript level: Swiss-Prot protein existence level 2. RNA-binding subunit of the trimeric nuclear exosome targeting (NEXT) complex, a complex that functions as an RNA exosome cofactor that directs a subset of non-coding short-lived RNAs for exosomal degradation. NEXT is involved in surveillance and turnover of aberrant transcripts and non-coding RNAs. Binds preferentially polyuridine sequences and associates with newly synthesized RNAs, including pre- mRNAs and short-lived exosome substrates such as promoter upstream transcripts (PROMPTs), enhancer RNAs
   4059..4100    +  CDS            V5 tag: epitope tag from simian virus 5
   4200..4334    -  polyA_signal   SV40 poly(A) signal: SV40 polyadenylation signal
   4357..4441    -  CDS            large T antigen (fragment): large T antigen from SV40 (simian virus 40)
   4442..4912    +  CDS            TcR (fragment): tetracycline efflux protein; tet; confers resistance to tetracycline
   4956..5544    -  rep_origin     ori: high-copy-number ColE1/pMB1/pBR322/pUC origin of replication
   5715..6575    -  CDS            AmpR: β-lactamase; bla; confers resistance to ampicillin, carbenicillin, and related antibiotics
   6576..6680    -  promoter       AmpR promoter: bla
>Addgene plasmid #66594 | pAc5.1B-EGFP-DmRBM7 | depositor full sequence | sequence record 113870 | pAc5.1B-EGFP-DmRBM7 sequence 6774 bps
CTTCAAGGAATTAATTCTATATTCTAAAAACACAAATGATACTTCTAAAAAAAATCATGAATGGCATCAA
CTCTGAATCAAATCTTTGCAGATGCACCTACTTCTCATTTCCACTGTCACATCATTTTTCCAGATCTCGC
TGCCTGTTATGTGGCCCACAAACCAAGACACGTTTTATGGCCATTAAAGCTGGCTGATCGTCGCCAAACA
CCAAATACATATCAATATGTACATTCGAGAAAGAAGCGATCAAAGAAGCGTCTTCGGGCGAGTAGGAGAA
TGCGGAGGAGAAGGAGAACGAGCTGATCTAGTATCTCTCCACAATCCAATGCCAACTGACCAACTGGCCA
TATTCGGAGCAATTTGAAGCCAATTTCCATCGCCTGGCGATCGCTCCATTCTTGGCTATATGTTTTTCAC
CGTTCCCGGGGCCATTTTCAAAGACTCGTCGGTAAGATAAGATTGTGTCACTCGCTGTCTCTCTTCATTT
GTCGAAGAATGCTGAGGAATTTCGCGATGACGTCGGCGAGTATTTTGAAGAATGAGAATAATTTGTATTT
ATACGAAAATCAGTTAGTGGAATTTTCTACAAAAACATGTTATCTATAGATAATTTTGTTGCAAAATATG
TTGACTATGACAAAGATTGTATGTATATACCTTTAATGTATTCTCATTTTCTTATGTATTTATAATGGCA
ATGATGATACTGATGATATTTTAAGATGATGCCAGACCACAGGCTGATTTCTGCGTCTTTTGCCGAACGC
AGTGCATGTGCGGTTGTTGTTTTTTGGAATAGTTTCAATTTTCGGACTGTCCGCTTTGATTTCAGTTTCT
TGGCTTATTCAAAAAGCAAAGTAAAGCCAAAAAAGCGAGATGGCAATACCAAATGCGGCAAAACGGTAGT
GGAAGGAAAGGGGTGCGGGGCAGCGGAAGGAAGGGTGGGGCGGGGCGTGGCGGGGTCTGTGGCTGGGCGC
GACGTCACCGACGTTGGAGCCACTCCTTTGACCATGTGTGCGTGTGTGTATTATTCGTGTCTCGCCACTC
GCCGGTTGTTTTTTTCTTTTTATCTCGCTCTCTCTAGCGCCATCTCGTACGCATGCTCAACGCACCGCAT
GTTGCCGTGTCCTTTATGCGTCATTTTGGCTCGAAATAGGCAATTATTTAAACAAAGATTAGTCAACGAA
AACGCTAAAATAAATAAGTCTACAATATGGTTACTTATTGCCATGTGTGTGCAGCCAACGATAGCAACAA
AAGCAACAACACAGTGGCTTTCCCTCTTTCACTTTTTGTTTGCAAGCGCGTGCGAGCAAGACGGCACGAC
CGGCAAACGCAATTACGCTGACAAAGAGCAGACGAAGTTTTGGCCGAAAAACATCAAGGCGCCTGATACG
AATGCATTTGCAATAACAATTGCGATATTTAATATTGTTTATGAAGCTGTTTGACTTCAAAACACACAAA
AAAAAAAATAAAACAAATTATTTGAAAGAGAATTAGGAATCGGACAGCTTATCGTTACGGGCTAACAGCA
CACCGAGACGAAATAGCTTACCTGACGTCACAGCCTCTGGAAGAACTGCCGCCAAGCAGAGAGAGAGAGA
AAAAGAGGGAGAGCAGCTTAGACCGCATGTGCTTGTGTGTGAGGCGTCTCTCTCTTCGTCTCCTGTTTGC
GCAAACGCATAGACTGCACTGAGAAAATCGATTACCTATTTTTTATGAATGAATATTTGCACTATTACTA
TTCAAAACTATTAAGATAGCAATCACATTCAATAGCCAAATACTATACCACCTGAGCGATGCAACGAAAT
GATCAATTTGAGCAAAAATGCTGCATATTTAGGACGGCATCATTATAGAAATGCTTCTTGCTGTGTACTT
TTCTCTCGTCTGGCAGCTGTTTCGCCGTTATTGTTAAAACCGGCTTAAGTTAGGTGTGTTTTCTACGACT
AGTGATGCCCCTACTAGAAGATGTGTGTTGCACAAATGTCCCTGAATAACCAATTTGAAGTGCAGATAGC
AGTAAACGTAAGCTAATATGAATATTATTTAACTGTAATGTTTTAATATCGCTGGACATTACTAATAAAC
CCACTATAAACACATGTACATATGTATGTTTTGGCATACAATGAGTAGTTGGGGAAAAAATGTGTAAAAG
CACCGTGACCATCACAGCATAAAGATAACCAGCTGAAGTATCGAATATGAGTAACCCCCAAATTGAATCA
CATGCCGCAACTGATAGGACCCATGGAAGTACACTCTTCATGGCGATATACAAGACACACACAAGCACGA
ACACCCAGTTGCGGAGGAAATTCTCCGTAAATGAAAACCCAATCGGCGAACAATTCATACCCATATATGG
TAAAAGTTTTGAACGCGACTTGAGAGCGGAGAGCATTGCGGCTGATAAGGTTTTAGCGCTAAGCGGGCTT
TATAAAACGGGCTGCGGGACCAGTTTTCATATCACTACCGTTTGAGTTCTTGTGCTGTGTGGATACTCCT
CCCGACACAAAGCCGCTCCATCAGCCAGCAGTCGTCTAATCCAGAGACCCCGGATCGGGGTACCAACATG
GTGAGCAAGGGCGAGGAGCTGTTCACCGGGGTGGTGCCCATCCTGGTCGAGCTGGACGGCGACGTAAACG
GCCACAAGTTCAGCGTGTCCGGCGAGGGCGAGGGCGATGCCACCTACGGCAAGCTGACCCTGAAGTTCAT
CTGCACCACCGGCAAGCTGCCCGTGCCCTGGCCCACCCTCGTGACCACCCTGACCTACGGCGTGCAGTGC
TTCAGCCGCTACCCCGACCACATGAAGCAGCACGACTTCTTCAAGTCCGCCATGCCCGAAGGCTACGTCC
AGGAGCGCACCATCTTCTTCAAGGACGACGGCAACTACAAGACCCGCGCCGAGGTGAAGTTCGAGGGCGA
CACCCTGGTGAACCGCATCGAGCTGAAGGGCATCGACTTCAAGGAGGACGGCAACATCCTGGGGCACAAG
CTGGAGTACAACTACAACAGCCACAACGTCTATATCATGGCCGACAAGCAGAAGAACGGCATCAAGGTGA
ACTTCAAGATCCGCCACAACATCGAGGACGGCAGCGTGCAGCTCGCCGACCACTACCAGCAGAACACCCC
CATCGGCGACGGCCCCGTGCTGCTGCCCGACAACCACTACCTGAGCACCCAGTCCGCCCTGAGCAAAGAC
CCCAACGAGAAGCGCGATCACATGGTCCTGCTGGAGTTCGTGACCGCCGCCGGGATCACTCTCGGCATGG
ACGAGCTGTACAAGCCAAGCTTGATGGACTTGCAGTTACTAATGCAGCAAATGTATAGTGGTGCGTCAGT
CATGACGATTTCGGAAACGAACATAGATGGTTACAGATACGGTATTCCATCTGGCCAGCACCAAGAGCAG
CCAATTTACCCTTTCCTGCCCAATGAAAACGGTGACCAGTTGGTTGGGCAACTGGAGGACGACGACGATG
AGGAGGAGGACGAGGAGCAACGGACTCTGTTCTGCGGGAATCTCGACGAGCGCGTGACGGAGGAGATCCT
TTACGAGGTGTTCCTGCAAGCTGGCCCCATCGAAGGAGTGCGGATACCGACCGATAACAATGGGCGTCCC
CGGAATTTCGGGTTTGTCACATACCAACGCCTGTGTGCGGTGCCTTTTGCCCTAGACTTGTACCAGGGCC
TTGAACTGTTCCAAAAGAAAGTCACCATCAAGCAGCAGGGCGGCAAGCAGCTACCTGCCTACAACCAAAG
TCGTCTGCGCAATCAGTTCATGATGGAGGCTCTACCGCAGCCATCGCCACTGCGTCACGCCCGACACAGT
TTGCATAACGGCAAGCCGTACGATCGCAATCCTTTTGGACACAACGCCGATCAACGGCGCCGGAGCGACA
GCTCCGTAATGGAACGCAACCGGCTAAAACCACAGCAACACCACCAGCACATGCAGGGAGGCAGCAGAAG
ATCGGACCAACGCTCCAACAACAAACGCAGATTGCTTTAACTCGAGTCTAGAGGGCCCGCGGTTCGAAGG
TAAGCCTATCCCTAACCCTCTCCTCGGTCTCGATTCTACGCGTACCGGTCATCATCACCATCACCATTGA
GTTTAAACCCGCTGATCAGCCTCGACTGTGCCTTCTAAGGCCTGAGCTCGCTGATCAGCCTCGATCGAGG
ATCCAGACATGATAAGATACATTGATGAGTTTGGACAAACCACAACTAGAATGCAGTGAAAAAAATGCTT
TATTTGTGAAATTTGTGATGCTATTGCTTTATTTGTAACCATTATAAGCTGCAATAAACAAGTTAACAAC
AACAATTGCATTCATTTTATGTTTCAGGTTCAGGGGGAGGTGTGGGAGGTTTTTTAAAGCAAGTAAAACC
TCTACAAATGTGGTATGGCTGATTATGATCAGTCGACCGATGCCCTTGAGAGCCTTCAACCCAGTCAGCT
CCTTCCGGTGGGCGCGGGGCATGACTATCGTCGCCGCACTTATGACTGTCTTCTTTATCATGCAACTCGT
AGGACAGGTGCCGGCAGCGCTCTGGGTCATTTTCGGCGAGGACCGCTTTCGCTGGAGCGCGACGATGATC
GGCCTGTCGCTTGCGGTATTCGGAATCTTGCACGCCCTCGCTCAAGCCTTCGTCACTGGTCCCGCCACCA
AACGTTTCGGCGAGAAGCAGGCCATTATCGCCGGCATGGCGGCCGACGCGCTGGGCTACGTCTTGCTGGC
GTTCGCGACGCGAGGCTGGATGGCCTTCCCCATTATGATTCTTCTCGCTTCCGGCGGCATCGGGATGCCC
GCGTTGCAGGCCATGCTGTCCAGGCAGGTAGATGACGACCATCAGGGACAGCTTCAAGGATCGCTCGCGG
CTCTTACCAGCCAGCAAAAGGCCAGGAACCGTAAAAAGGCCGCGTTGCTGGCGTTTTTCCATAGGCTCCG
CCCCCCTGACGAGCATCACAAAAATCGACGCTCAAGTCAGAGGTGGCGAAACCCGACAGGACTATAAAGA
TACCAGGCGTTTCCCCCTGGAAGCTCCCTCGTGCGCTCTCCTGTTCCGACCCTGCCGCTTACCGGATACC
TGTCCGCCTTTCTCCCTTCGGGAAGCGTGGCGCTTTCTCAATGCTCACGCTGTAGGTATCTCAGTTCGGT
GTAGGTCGTTCGCTCCAAGCTGGGCTGTGTGCACGAACCCCCCGTTCAGCCCGACCGCTGCGCCTTATCC
GGTAACTATCGTCTTGAGTCCAACCCGGTAAGACACGACTTATCGCCACTGGCAGCAGCCACTGGTAACA
GGATTAGCAGAGCGAGGTATGTAGGCGGTGCTACAGAGTTCTTGAAGTGGTGGCCTAACTACGGCTACAC
TAGAAGGACAGTATTTGGTATCTGCGCTCTGCTGAAGCCAGTTACCTTCGGAAAAAGAGTTGGTAGCTCT
TGATCCGGCAAACAAACCACCGCTGGTAGCGGTGGTTTTTTTGTTTGCAAGCAGCAGATTACGCGCAGAA
AAAAAGGATCTCAAGAAGATCCTTTGATCTTTTCTACGGGGTCTGACGCTCAGTGGAACGAAAACTCACG
TTAAGGGATTTTGGTCATGAGATTATCAAAAAGGATCTTCACCTAGATCCTTTTAAATTAAAAATGAAGT
TTTAAATCAATCTAAAGTATATATGAGTAAACTTGGTCTGACAGTTACCAATGCTTAATCAGTGAGGCAC
CTATCTCAGCGATCTGTCTATTTCGTTCATCCATAGTTGCCTGACTCCCCGTCGTGTAGATAACTACGAT
ACGGGAGGGCTTACCATCTGGCCCCAGTGCTGCAATGATACCGCGAGACCCACGCTCACCGGCTCCAGAT
TTATCAGCAATAAACCAGCCAGCCGGAAGGGCCGAGCGCAGAAGTGGTCCTGCAACTTTATCCGCCTCCA
TCCAGTCTATTAATTGTTGCCGGGAAGCTAGAGTAAGTAGTTCGCCAGTTAATAGTTTGCGCAACGTTGT
TGCCATTGCTGCAGGCATCGTGGTGTCACGCTCGTCGTTTGGTATGGCTTCATTCAGCTCCGGTTCCCAA
CGATCAAGGCGAGTTACATGATCCCCCATGTTGTGCAAAAAAGCGGTTAGCTCCTTCGGTCCTCCGATCG
TTGTCAGAAGTAAGTTGGCCGCAGTGTTATCACTCATGGTTATGGCAGCACTGCATAATTCTCTTACTGT
CATGCCATCCGTAAGATGCTTTTCTGTGACTGGTGAGTACTCAACCAAGTCATTCTGAGAATAGTGTATG
CGGCGACCGAGTTGCTCTTGCCCGGCGTCAACACGGGATAATACCGCGCCACATAGCAGAACTTTAAAAG
TGCTCATCATTGGAAAACGTTCTTCGGGGCGAAAACTCTCAAGGATCTTACCGCTGTTGAGATCCAGTTC
GATGTAACCCACTCGTGCACCCAACTGATCTTCAGCATCTTTTACTTTCACCAGCGTTTCTGGGTGAGCA
AAAACAGGAAGGCAAAATGCCGCAAAAAAGGGAATAAGGGCGACACGGAAATGTTGAATACTCATACTCT
TCCTTTTTCAATATTATTGAAGCATTTATCAGGGTTATTGTCTCATGAGCGGATACATATTTGAATGTAT
TTAGAAAAATAAACAAATAGGGGTTCCGCGCACATTTCCCCGAAAAGTGCCACCTGACGTCTAAGAAACC
ATTATTATCATGACATTAACCTATAAAAATAGGCGTATCACGAGGCCCTTTCGT
