>Addgene plasmid #66594 | pAc5.1B-EGFP-DmRBM7 | addgene partial sequence | sequence record 117087 | AC5 5'-ACACAAAGCCGCTCCATCAG-3'
CATGGTGAGCAAGGGCGAGGAGCTGTTCACCGGGGTGGTGCCCATCCTGGTCGAGCTGGACGGCGACGTA
AACGGCCACAAGTTCAGCGTGTCCGGCGAGGGCGAGGGCGATGCCACCTACGGCAAGCTGACCCTGAAGT
TCATCTGCACCACCGGCAAGCTGCCCGTGCCCTGGCCCACCCTCGTGACCACCCTGACCTACGGCGTGCA
GTGCTTCAGCCGCTACCCCGACCACATGAAGCAGCACGACTTCTTCAAGTCCGCCATGCCCGAAGGCTAC
GTCCAGGAGCGCACCATCTTCTTCAAGGACGACGGCAACTACAAGACCCGCGCCGAGGTGAAGTTCGAGG
GCGACACCCTGGTGAACCGCATCGAGCTGAAGGGCATCGACTTCAAGGAGGACGGCAACATCCTGGGGCA
CAAGCTGGAGTACAACTACAACAGCCACAACGTCTATATCATGGCCGACAAGCAGAAGAACGGCATCAAG
GTGAACTTCAAGATCCGCCACAACATCGAGGACGGCAGCGTGCAGCTCGCCGACCACTACCAGCAGAACA
CCCCCATCGGCGACGGCCCCGTGCTGCTGCCCGACAACCACTACCTGAGCACCCAGTCCGCCCTGAGCAA
AGACCCCAACGAGAAGCGCGATCACATGGTCCTGCTGGAGTTCGTGACCGCCGCCGGGATCACTCTCGGC
ATGGACGAGCTGTACA
