>Addgene plasmid #66594 | pAc5.1B-EGFP-DmRBM7 | addgene partial sequence | sequence record 117094 | EBV-rev 5'-GTGGTTTGTCCAAACTCATC-3'
CTCGATCGAGGCTGATCAGCGAGCTCAGGCCTTAGAAGGCACAGTCGAGGCTGATCAGCGGGTTTAAACT
CAATGGTGATGGTGATGATGACCGGTACGCGTAGAATCGAGACCGAGGAGAGGGTTAGGGATAGGCTTAC
CTTCGAACCGCGGGCCCTCTAGACTCGAGTTAAAGCAATCTGCGTTTGTTGTTGGAGCGTTGGTCCGATC
TTCTGCTGCCTCCCTGCATGTGCTGGTGGTGTTGCTGTGGTTTTAGCCGGTTGCGTTCCATTACGGAGCT
GTCGCTCCGGCGCCGTTGATCGGCGTTGTGTCCAAAAGGATTGCGATCGTACGGCTTGCCGTTATGCAAA
CTGTGTCGGGCGTGACGCAGTGGCGATGGCTGCGGTAGAGCCTCCATCATGAACTGATTGCGCAGACGAC
TTTGGTTGTAGGCAGGTAGCTGCTTGCCGCCCTGCTGCTTGATGGTGACTTTCTTTTGGAACAGTTCAAG
GCCCTGGTACAAGTCTAGGGCAAAAGGCACCGCACACAGGCGTTGGTATGTGACAAACCCGAAATTCCGG
GGACGCCCATTGTTATCGGTCGGTATCCGCACTCCTTCGATGGGGCCAGCTTGCAGGAACACCTCGTAAA
GGATCTCCTCCGTCACGCGCTCGTCGAGATTCCCGCAGAACAGAGTCCGTTGCTCCTCGTCCTCCTCCTC
ATCGTCGTCGTCCTCCAGTTGCCCAACCAACTGGTCACCGTTTTCATTGGGCAGGAAAGGGTAAATTGGC
TGCTCTTGGTGCTGGCCAGATGGAATACCGTATCTGTAACCATCTATGTTCGTTTCCGAAATCGTCATGA
CTGACGCACCACTATACATTTGCTGCATTAGTAACTGCAAGTCCATCAAGCTTGGCTTGTACAGCTCGTC
CATGCC
